>Addgene plasmid #221690 | pCMV-FLAG-MAD2 | addgene full sequence | sequence record 439511 | Addgene NGS Result
TATATGCCACGCTGATATAAAATGCTGTTGATGCCGAATGAGAAGAACTCGGCCACGATTTCGGCGCTCC
CGCGCAGGGTGATTCCCTGCTCCCGGGAGAGCTGCAGCGCCATGAATTCCTGCAGCCCGGGGGATCCGCC
CGGGCTCTTATCGTCGTCATCCTTGTAATCCATGGTGGCGGCCGCCACCGCGGTGGAGCTCCAGCTTTTG
TTCCCTTTAGTGAGGGTTAATTTCGAGCTTGGCGTAATCGCTAGCGGATCTGACGGTTCACTAAACCAGC
TCTGCTTATATAGACCTCCCACCGTACACGCCTACCGCCCATTTGCGTCAATGGGGCGGAGTTGTTACGA
CATTTTGGAAAGTCCCGTTGATTTTGGTGCCAAAACAAACTCCCATTGACGTCAATGGGGTGGAGACTTG
GAAATCCCCGTGAGTCAAACCGCTATCCACGCCCATTGATGTACTGCCAAAACCGCATCACCATGGTAAT
AGCGATGACTAATACGTAGATGTACTGCCAAGTAGGAAAGTCCCATAAGGTCATGTACTGGGCATAATGC
CAGGCGGGCCATTTACCGTCATTGACGTCAATAGGGGGCGTACTTGGCATATGATACACTTGATGTACTG
CCAAGTGGGCAGTTTACCGTAAATACTCCACCCATTGACGTCAATGGAAAGTCCCTATTGGCGTTACTAT
GGGAACATACGTCATTATTGACGTCAATGGGCGGGGGTCGTTGGGCGGTCAGCCAGGCGGGCCATTTACC
GTAAGTTATGTAACGCGGAACTCCATATATGGGCTATGAACTAATGACCCCGTAATTGATTACTATTAAT
AACTAATGCATGGCGGTAATACGGTTATCCACAGAATCAGGGGATAACGCAGGAAAGAACATGTGAGCAA
AAGGCCAGCAAAAGGCCAGGAACCGTAAAAAGGCCGCGTTGCTGGCGTTTTTCCATAGGCTCCGCCCCCC
TGACGAGCATCACAAAAATCGACGCTCAAGTCAGAGGTGGCGAAACCCGACAGGACTATAAAGATACCAG
GCGTTTCCCCCTGGAAGCTCCCTCGTGCGCTCTCCTGTTCCGACCCTGCCGCTTACCGGATACCTGTCCG
CCTTTCTCCCTTCGGGAAGCGTGGCGCTTTCTCATAGCTCACGCTGTAGGTATCTCAGTTCGGTGTAGGT
CGTTCGCTCCAAGCTGGGCTGTGTGCACGAACCCCCCGTTCAGCCCGACCGCTGCGCCTTATCCGGTAAC
TATCGTCTTGAGTCCAACCCGGTAAGACACGACTTATCGCCACTGGCAGCAGCCACTGGTAACAGGATTA
GCAGAGCGAGGTATGTAGGCGGTGCTACAGAGTTCTTGAAGTGGTGGCCTAACTACGGCTACACTAGAAG
AACAGTATTTGGTATCTGCGCTCTGCTGAAGCCAGTTACCTTCGGAAAAAGAGTTGGTAGCTCTTGATCC
GGCAAACAAACCACCGCTGGTAGCGGTGGTTTTTTTGTTTGCAAGCAGCAGATTACGCGCAGAAAAAAAG
GATCTCAAGAAGATCCTTTGATCTTTTCTACGGGGTCTGACGCTCAGTGGAACGAAAACTCACGTTAAGG
GATTTTGGTCATGAGATTATCAAAAAGGATCTTCACCTAGATCCTTTTAAATTAAAAATGAAGTTTTAAA
TCAATCTAAAGTATATATGAGTAACCTGAGGCTATGGCAGGGCCTGCCGCCCCGACGTTGGCTGCGAGCC
CTGGGCCTTCACCCGAACTTGGGGGGTGGGGTGGGGAAAAGGAAGAAACGCGGGCGTATTGGCCCCAATG
GGGTCTCGGTGGGGTATCGACAGAGTGCCAGCCCTGGGACCGAACCCCGCGTTTATGAACAAACGACCCA
ACACCGTGCGTTTTATTCTGTCTTTTTATTGCCGTCATAGCGCGGGTTCCTTCCGGTATTGTCTCCTTCC
GTGTTTCAGTTAGCCTCCCCCTAGGGTGGGCGAAGAACTCCAGCATGAGATCCCCGCGCTGGAGGATCAT
CCAGCCGGCGTCCCGGAAAACGATTCCGAAGCCCAACCTTTCATAGAAGGCGGCGGTGGAATCGAAATCT
CGTGATGGCAGGTTGGGCGTCGCTTGGTCGGTCATTTCGAACCCCAGAGTCCCGCTCAGAAGAACTCGTC
AAGAAGGCGATAGAAGGCGATGCGCTGCGAATCGGGAGCGGCGATACCGTAAAGCACGAGGAAGCGGTCA
GCCCATTCGCCGCCAAGTTCTTCAGCAATATCACGGGTAGCCAACGCTATGTCCTGATAGCGGTCCGCCA
CACCCAGCCGGCCACAGTCGATGAATCCAGAAAAGCGGCCATTTTCCACCATGATATTCGGCAAGCAGGC
ATCGCCATGGGTCACGACGAGATCCTCGCCGTCGGGCATGCTCGCCTTGAGCCTGGCGAACAGTTCGGCT
GGCGCGAGCCCCTGATGTTCTTCGTCCAGATCATCCTGATCGACAAGACCGGCTTCCATCCGAGTACGTG
CTCGCTCGATGCGATGTTTCGCTTGGTGGTCGAATGGGCAGGTAGCCGGATCAAGCGTATGCAGCCGCCG
CATTGCATCAGCCATGATGGATACTTTCTCGGCAGGAGCAAGGTGAGATGACAGGAGATCCTGCCCCGGC
ACTTCGCCCAATAGCAGCCAGTCCCTTCCCGCTTCAGTGACAACGTCGAGCACAGCTGCGCAAGGAACGC
CCGTCGTGGCCAGCCACGATAGCCGCGCTGCCTCGTCTTGCAGTTCATTCAGGGCACCGGACAGGTCGGT
CTTGACAAAAAGAACCGGGCGCCCCTGCGCTGACAGCCGGAACACGGCGGCATCAGAGCAGCCGATTGTC
TGTTGTGCCCAGTCATAGCCGAATAGCCTCTCCACCCAAGCGGCCGGAGAACCTGCGTGCAATCCATCTT
GTTCAATCATGCGAAACGATCCTCATCCTGTCTCTTGATCGATCTTTGCAAAAGCCTAGGCCTCCAAAAA
AGCCTCCTCACTACTTCTGGAATAGCTCAGAGGCCGAGGCGGCCTCGGCCTCTGCATAAATAAAAAAAAT
TAGTCAGCCATGGGGCGGAGAATGGGCGGAACTGGGCGGAGTTAGGGGCGGGATGGGCGGAGTTAGGGGC
GGGACTATGGTTGCTGACTAATTGAGATGCATGCTTTGCATACTTCTGCCTGCTGGGGAGCCTGGGGACT
TTCCACACCTGGTTGCTGACTAATTGAGATGCATGCTTTGCATACTTCTGCCTGCTGGGGAGCCTGGGGA
CTTTCCACACCCTAACTGACACACATTCCACAGCTGGTTCTTTCCGCCTCAGGATTCTTCCTTTTTCAAT
ATTATTGAAGCATTTATCAGGGTTATTGTCTCATGAGCGGATACATATTTGAATGTATTTAGAAAAATAA
ACAAATAGGGGTTCCGCGCACATTTCCCCGAAAAGTGCCACCTG
[124 nt withheld, positions 3475-3598]
C
[91 nt withheld, positions 3600-3690]
A
[49 nt withheld, positions 3692-3740]
CCTTTGACGTTGGAGTCCACGTTCTTT
[37 nt withheld, positions 3768-3804]
ACCCTATCTCGGTCTATTCTTTTGATTTATAAGGGATTTTGCCGATTTCGGCCTATTGGTTAAAAAATGA
GCTGATTTAACAAAAATTTAACGCGAATTTTAACAAAATATTAACGCTTACAATTTACGCGTTAAGATAC
ATTGATGAGTTTGGACAAACCACAACTAGAATGCAGTGAAAAAAATGCTTTATTTGTGAAATTTGTGATG
CTATTGCTTTATTTGTAACCATTATAAGCTGCAATAAACAAGTTAACAACAACAATTGCATTCATTTTAT
GTTTCAGGTTCAGGGGGAGGTGTGGGAGGTTTTTTAAAGCAAGTAAAACCTCTACAAATGTGGTATGGCT
GATTATGATCATGAACAGACTGTGAGGACTGAGGGGCCTGAAATGAGCCTTGGGACTGTGAATCTAAAAT
ACACAAACAATTAGAATCAGTAGTTTAACACATTATACACTTAAAAATTGGATCTCCATTCGCCATTCAG
GCTGCGCAACTGTTGGGAAGGGCGATCGAGTGAATTGTAATACGACTCACTATAGGGCGAATTGGGTACA
CTTACCTGGTACCTTAATTAATTAAGGTACCGGGCCCCCCCTCGAGGTCGACGGTATCGATAAGCTTGTC
ATTGACAGGAATTTTGTAGGCCACCATGCTATTTACTTTGTGGATTGTAGTAGTAAATGAACGAAGGCGG
ACTTCCTCAGAATTGGTAATAAACTGTGGTCCCGACTCTTCCCATTTTTCAGGTACAACCAAATCTTTGT
CTGTATAAATCAGCAGATCAAATGAACAAGAAACTTCCAACAGTGGCAGAAATGTCACCGTAGCTGTGAT
CTGTCTGATCACTGAACGGATTTCATCCTGGATAGCTTTCTGAGACTTTTCTCTGGGTGCACTGTCATCT
TTTGCAGTCTTGTCACACTCAATATCAAACTGCCATCTTTCCAGGACCTCACCACTTTCAATATTTGAGA
TAACTACAACCAGTTTCTGAACTGAACACTTGTATAACCAATCTTTCAGTTGTTCCACCACATTATTTAG
GTATTTTATGAGCTCAAGATCAGTAGTTACAAGCAAGGTGAGTCCGTATTTCTGCACTCGAGTAAAGGTT
TCAGATGGA
Features (pLannotate 1.2.2; 21 found; start..end, strand, type, name):
    114..137     -  misc_feature   MCS (fragment): pBluescript multiple cloning site
    146..170     -  CDS            3xFLAG (fragment): three tandem FLAG® epitope tags
    178..201     -  misc_feature   MCS (fragment): pBluescript multiple cloning site
    214..232     -  promoter       T3 promoter: promoter for bacteriophage T3 RNA polymerase
    278..481     -  promoter       CMV promoter: human cytomegalovirus (CMV) immediate early promoter
    482..785     -  enhancer       CMV enhancer: human cytomegalovirus immediate early enhancer
    960..1548    -  rep_origin     ori: high-copy-number ColE1/pMB1/pBR322/pUC origin of replication
   1770..1786    +  polyA_signal   bGH poly(A) signal (fragment): bovine growth hormone polyadenylation signal
   1877..1924    -  polyA_signal   HSV TK poly(A) signal: herpes simplex virus thymidine kinase polyadenylation signal (Cole and Stacy, 1985)
   1983..2135    -  CDS            ble (fragment): BLE_KLEPN - Experimental evidence at protein level: Swiss-Prot protein existence level 1. Binding protein with a strong affinity to the bleomycin family of antibiotics. Binds to CL990; an antimitotic-antibiotic compound. From Klebsiella pneumoniae.
   2156..2950    -  CDS            NeoR/KanR: aminoglycoside phosphotransferase from Tn5; aph(3')-II (or nptII); confers resistance to neomycin, kanamycin, and G418 (Geneticin®)
   2985..3342    -  promoter       SV40 promoter: SV40 enhancer and early promoter
   3346..3448    -  promoter       AmpR promoter: bla
   3475..3903    +  rep_origin     f1 ori (sequence partly withheld): f1 bacteriophage origin of replication; arrow indicates direction of (+) strand synthesis
   3937..4058    -  polyA_signal   SV40 poly(A) signal: SV40 polyadenylation signal
   4081..4218    -  CDS            large T antigen (fragment): large T antigen from SV40 (simian virus 40)
   4218..4273    -  intron         small t intron (fragment): SV40 (simian virus 40) small t antigen intron
   4283..4322    -  CDS            lacZα (fragment): LacZα fragment of β-galactosidase; lacZ fragment
   4332..4350    +  promoter       T7 promoter: promoter for bacteriophage T7 RNA polymerase
   4390..4432    -  misc_feature   MCS (fragment): pBluescript multiple cloning site
   4432..113     -  CDS            MAD2L1 (across the origin): MD2L1_HUMAN - Also known as MAD2. Experimental evidence at protein level: Swiss-Prot protein existence level 1. Component of the spindle-assembly checkpoint that prevents the onset of anaphase until all chromosomes are properly aligned at the metaphase plate (PubMed:29162720, PubMed:15024386). In the closed conformation (C-MAD2) forms a heterotetrameric complex with MAD1L1 at unattached kinetochores during prometaphase, the complex recruits open conformation molecules of MAD2L1 (O-MAD2) and then promotes the conversion of O-MAD2 to C-MAD2 (PubMed:29162720). Required for the execution of the mi
