[The description below was written by a language model from this plasmid's Addgene catalogue record and pLannotate feature annotations shown in this document.]
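Description:
pCMV-FLAG-MAD2 is a mammalian expression plasmid of about 4.9 kb, built on the pCMV-Tag2B backbone, that produces human MAD2 (MAD2L1) carrying a FLAG epitope tag. The MAD2 coding sequence was inserted by restriction cloning between the EcoRI and HindIII sites of the polylinker. In the sequenced record it lies directly downstream of a short FLAG-encoding segment, which the annotation software matched as a fragment of a 3xFLAG element. That placement is consistent with an N-terminal tag. Transcription is driven by the human cytomegalovirus immediate-early enhancer and promoter, and the transcript is terminated by an SV40 polyadenylation signal with adjacent remnants of SV40 small t intron and large T sequence. T3 and T7 phage promoters flank the cloning region, as is usual for this vector family, and they can serve as priming sites or for in vitro transcription.

The plasmid is propagated in E. coli through a high-copy ColE1/pUC-type origin and is selected with kanamycin. The single Tn5 aminoglycoside phosphotransferase gene (NeoR/KanR) sits behind both a bacterial bla promoter and the SV40 enhancer/early promoter, and it is followed by the HSV thymidine kinase poly(A) signal. The same marker can therefore give kanamycin resistance in bacteria and G418 resistance in transfected mammalian cells. An f1 origin is also present and allows single-stranded DNA production.

MAD2 is a component of the spindle-assembly checkpoint, which delays anaphase until chromosomes are properly aligned. The tagged protein can be detected or immunoprecipitated with anti-FLAG reagents, which suits studies of MAD2 interactions and regulation. The associated publication concerns an RNF8–MAD2 complex scaffolded by CAMK2D in mitotic checkpoint control in glioma.
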