Addgene plasmid #221690: pCMV-FLAG-MAD2
Purpose: Mammalian expression of FLAG-tagged human MAD2
Depositing lab: Derrick Sek Tong Ong. Depositing organization: National University of Singapore. Publication: CAMK2D serves as a molecular scaffold for RNF8-MAD2 complex to induce mitotic checkpoint in glioma. Chuah YH, Tay EXY, Grinchuk OV, Yoon J, Feng J, Kannan S, Robert M, Jakhar R, Liang Y, Lee BWL, Wang LC, Lim YT, Zhao T, Sobota RM, Lu G, Low BC, Crasta KC, Verma CS, Lin Z, Ong DST. Cell Death Differ. 2023 Aug;30(8):1973-1987. doi: 10.1038/s41418-023-01192-3. Epub 2023 Jul 19. PubMed 37468549.
Backbone
  Vector backbone: pCMV-Tag2B
  Vector type: Mammalian Expression
Growth in bacteria
  Bacterial resistance: Kanamycin, 50 μg/mL
  Growth temperature: 37°C
  Growth strain: DH5alpha
  Copy number: High Copy
Gene/Insert
  Gene/Insert name: MAD2
  Species: H. sapiens (human)
  Cloning method: Restriction Enzyme; 5′ cloning site EcoRI (unknown if destroyed); 3′ cloning site HindIII (unknown if destroyed)
Terms and licenses: Academic/Nonprofit Terms; Industry Terms: Not Available to Industry
How to cite: pCMV-FLAG-MAD2 was a gift from Derrick Sek Tong Ong (Addgene plasmid # 221690 ; http://n2t.net/addgene:221690 ; RRID:Addgene_221690)
